>Addgene plasmid #75080 | pMSCV-puro-NKX2-8 | addgene full sequence | sequence record 146098 | Addgene assembled sequence
TGAAAGACCCCACCTGTAGGTTTGGCAAGCTAGCTTAAGTAACGCCATTTTGCAAGGCATGGAAAATACA
TAACTGAGAATAGAGAAGTTCAGATCAAGGTTAGGAACAGAGAGACAGCAGAATATGGGCCAAACAGGAT
ATCTGTGGTAAGCAGTTCCTGCCCCGGCTCAGGGCCAAGAACAGATGGTCCCCAGATGCGGTCCCGCCCT
CAGCAGTTTCTAGAGAACCATCAGATGTTTCCAGGGTGCCCCAAGGACCTGAAATGACCCTGTGCCTTAT
TTGAACTAACCAATCAGTTCGCTTCTCGCTTCTGTTCGCGCGCTTCTGCTCCCCGAGCTCAATAAAAGAG
CCCACAACCCCTCACTCGGCGCGCCAGTCCTCCGATAGACTGCGTCGCCCGGGTACCCGTATTCCCAATA
AAGCCTCTTGCTGTTTGCATCCGAATCGTGGACTCGCTGATCCTTGGGAGGGTCTCCTCAGATTGATTGA
CTGCCCACCTCGGGGGTCTTTCATTTGGAGGTTCCACCGAGATTTGGAGACCCCTGCCCAGGGACCACCG
ACCCCCCCGCCGGGAGGTAAGCTGGCCAGCGGTCGTTTCGTGTCTGTCTCTGTCTTTGTGCGTGTTTGTG
CCGGCATCTAATGTTTGCGCCTGCGTCTGTACTAGTTAGCTAACTAGCTCTGTATCTGGCGGACCCGTGG
TGGAACTGACGAGTTCTGAACACCCGGCCGCAACCCTGGGAGACGTCCCAGGGACTTTGGGGGCCGTTTT
TGTGGCCCGACCTGAGGAAGGGAGTCGATGTGGAATCCGACCCCGTCAGGATATGTGGTTCTGGTAGGAG
ACGAGAACCTAAAACAGTTCCCGCCTCCGTCTGAATTTTTGCTTTCGGTTTGGAACCGAAGCCGCGCGTC
TTGTCTGCTGCAGCGCTGCAGCATCGTTCTGTGTTGTCTCTGTCTGACTGTGTTTCTGTATTTGTCTGAA
AATTAGGGCCAGACTGTTACCACTCCCTTAAGTTTGACCTTAGGTCACTGGAAAGATGTCGAGCGGATCG
CTCACAACCAGTCGGTAGATGTCAAGAAGAGACGTTGGGTTACCTTCTGCTCTGCAGAATGGCCAACCTT
TAACGTCGGATGGCCGCGAGACGGCACCTTTAACCGAGACCTCATCACCCAGGTTAAGATCAAGGTCTTT
TCACCTGGCCCGCATGGACACCCAGACCAGGTCCCCTACATCGTGACCTGGGAAGCCTTGGCTTTTGACC
CCCCTCCCTGGGTCAAGCCCTTTGTACACCCTAAGCCTCCGCCTCCTCTTCCTCCATCCGCCCCGTCTCT
CCCCCTTGAACCTCCTCGTTCGACCCCGCCTCGATCCTCCCTTTATCCAGCCCTCACTCCTTCTCTAGGC
GCCGGAATTAGATCTCTCGAGACCATGGCCACCTCTGGACGCCTGAGCTTCACCGTGCGCAGCCTTCTAG
ATTTACCCGAGCAGGACGCGCAACACCTGCCGAGGCGGGAGCCAGAACCACGCGCCCCCCAGCCCGACCC
CTGCGCCGCCTGGCTGGATTCGGAGCGCGGCCACTACCCTTCCTCGGACGAGAGCAGCCTGGAGACCAGC
CCGCCAGACTCGTCGCAGCGGCCGTCCGCTAGGCCCGCGTCTCCGGGCTCGGACGCCGAGAAAAGGAAGA
AGCGGCGGGTGCTATTCTCCAAGGCGCAGACGCTGGAGTTGGAGCGGCGCTTCCGGCAGCAGCGGTACCT
GTCTGCGCCCGAGCGCGAGCAGCTGGCGAGCCTGCTTCGCCTCACGCCCACGCAGGTCAAGATCTGGTTC
CAGAATCATCGCTACAAGCTGAAGCGCGCTCGCGCTCCAGGGGCGGCGGAGTCGCCTGACCTGGCAGCAT
CCGCCGAGCTGCACGCCGCGCCCGGCCTGCTGCGTCGCGTGGTGGTGCCGGTGCTTGTTCGCGACGGGCA
GCCGTGCGGCGGCGGCGGCGGTGGCGAGGTGGGAACCGCCGCGGCCCAGGAGAAGTGCGGCGCCCCTCCA
GCCGCCGCCTGCCCTCTGCCGGGCTACCCTGCCTTCGGTCCCGGCTCGGCGCTTGGCCTCTTCCCCGCCT
ACCAGCACTTAGCATCCCCCGCCCTGGTCTCCTGGAACTGGTGACTCGAGGTTAACGAATTCTACCGGGT
AGGGGAGGCGCTTTTCCCAAGGCAGTCTGGAGCATGCGCTTTAGCAGCCCCGCTGGGCACTTGGCGCTAC
ACAAGTGGCCTCTGGCCTCGCACACATTCCACATCCACCGGTAGGCGCCAACCGGCTCCGTTCTTTGGTG
GCCCCTTCGCGCCACCTTCTACTCCTCCCCTAGTCAGGAAGTTCCCCCCCGCCCCGCAGCTCGCGTCGTG
CAGGACGTGACAAATGGAAGTAGCACGTCTCACTAGTCTCGTGCAGATGGACAGCACCGCTGAGCAATGG
AAGCGGGTAGGCCTTTGGGGCAGCGGCCAATAGCAGCTTTGCTCCTTCGCTTTCTGGGCTCAGAGGCTGG
GAAGGGGTGGGTCCGGGGGCGGGCTCAGGGGCGGGCTCAGGGGCGGGGCGGGCGCCCGAAGGTCCTCCGG
AGGCCCGGCATTCTGCACGCTTCAAAAGCGCACGTCTGCCGCGCTGTTCTCCTCTTCCTCATCTCCGGGC
CTTTCGACCTGCAGCCCAAGCTTACCATGACCGAGTACAAGCCCACGGTGCGCCTCGCCACCCGCGACGA
CGTCCCCAGGGCCGTACGCACCCTCGCCGCCGCGTTCGCCGACTACCCCGCCACGCGCCACACCGTCGAT
CCGGACCGCCACATCGAGCGGGTCACCGAGCTGCAAGAACTCTTCCTCACGCGCGTCGGGCTCGACATCG
GCAAGGTGTGGGTCGCGGACGACGGCGCCGCGGTGGCGGTCTGGACCACGCCGGAGAGCGTCGAAGCGGG
GGCGGTGTTCGCCGAGATCGGCCCGCGCATGGCCGAGTTGAGCGGTTCCCGGCTGGCCGCGCAGCAACAG
ATGGAAGGCCTCCTGGCGCCGCACCGGCCCAAGGAGCCCGCGTGGTTCCTGGCCACCGTCGGCGTCTCGC
CCGACCACCAGGGCAAGGGTCTGGGCAGCGCCGTCGTGCTCCCCGGAGTGGAGGCGGCCGAGCGCGCCGG
GGTGCCCGCCTTCCTGGAGACCTCCGCGCCCCGCAACCTCCCCTTCTACGAGCGGCTCGGCTTCACCGTC
ACCGCCGACGTCGAGGTGCCCGAAGGACCGCGCACCTGGTGCATGACCCGCAAGCCCGGTGCCTGACGCC
CGCCCCACGACCCGCAGCGCCCGACCGAAAGGAGCGCACGACCCCATGCATCGATAAAATAAAAGATTTT
ATTTAGTCTCCAGAAAAAGGGGGGAATGAAAGACCCCACCTGTAGGTTTGGCAAGCTAGCTTAAGTAACG
CCATTTTGCAAGGCATGGAAAATACATAACTGAGAATAGAGAAGTTCAGATCAAGGTTAGGAACAGAGAG
ACAGCAGAATATGGGCCAAACAGGATATCTGTGGTAAGCAGTTCCTGCCCCGGCTCAGGGCCAAGAACAG
ATGGTCCCCAGATGCGGTCCCGCCCTCAGCAGTTTCTAGAGAACCATCAGATGTTTCCAGGGTGCCCCAA
GGACCTGAAATGACCCTGTGCCTTATTTGAACTAACCAATCAGTTCGCTTCTCGCTTCTGTTCGCGCGCT
TCTGCTCCCCGAGCTCAATAAAAGAGCCCACAACCCCTCACTCGGCGCGCCAGTCCTCCGATAGACTGCG
TCGCCCGGGTACCCGTGTATCCAATAAACCCTCTTGCAGTTGCATCCGACTTGTGGTCTCGCTGTTCCTT
GGGAGGGTCTCCTCTGAGTGATTGACTACCCGTCAGCGGGGGTCTTTCATGGGTAACAGTTTCTTGAAGT
TGGAGAACAACATTCTGAGGGTAGGAGTCGAATATTAAGTAATCCTGACTCAATTAGCCACTGTTTTGAA
TCCACATACTCCAATACTCCTGAAATAGTTCATTATGGACAGCGCAGAAGAGCTGGGGAGAATTAATTCG
TAATCATGGTCATAGCTGTTTCCTGTGTGAAATTGTTATCCGCTCACAATTCCACACAACATACGAGCCG
GAAGCATAAAGTGTAAAGCCTGGGGTGCCTAATGAGTGAGCTAACTCACATTAATTGCGTTGCGCTCACT
GCCCGCTTTCCAGTCGGGAAACCTGTCGTGCCAGCTGCATTAATGAATCGGCCAACGCGCGGGGAGAGGC
GGTTTGCGTATTGGGCGCTCTTCCGCTTCCTCGCTCACTGACTCGCTGCGCTCGGTCGTTCGGCTGCGGC
GAGCGGTATCAGCTCACTCAAAGGCGGTAATACGGTTATCCACAGAATCAGGGGATAACGCAGGAAAGAA
CATGTGAGCAAAAGGCCAGCAAAAGGCCAGGAACCGTAAAAAGGCCGCGTTGCTGGCGTTTTTCCATAGG
CTCCGCCCCCCTGACGAGCATCACAAAAATCGACGCTCAAGTCAGAGGTGGCGAAACCCGACAGGACTAT
AAAGATACCAGGCGTTTCCCCCTGGAAGCTCCCTCGTGCGCTCTCCTGTTCCGACCCTGCCGCTTACCGG
ATACCTGTCCGCCTTTCTCCCTTCGGGAAGCGTGGCGCTTTCTCATAGCTCACGCTGTAGGTATCTCAGT
TCGGTGTAGGTCGTTCGCTCCAAGCTGGGCTGTGTGCACGAACCCCCCGTTCAGCCCGACCGCTGCGCCT
TATCCGGTAACTATCGTCTTGAGTCCAACCCGGTAAGACACGACTTATCGCCACTGGCAGCAGCCACTGG
TAACAGGATTAGCAGAGCGAGGTATGTAGGCGGTGCTACAGAGTTCTTGAAGTGGTGGCCTAACTACGGC
TACACTAGAAGGACAGTATTTGGTATCTGCGCTCTGCTGAAGCCAGTTACCTTCGGAAAAAGAGTTGGTA
GCTCTTGATCCGGCAAACAAACCACCGCTGGTAGCGGTGGTTTTTTTGTTTGCAAGCAGCAGATTACGCG
CAGAAAAAAAGGATCTCAAGAAGATCCTTTGATCTTTTCTACGGGGTCTGACGCTCAGTGGAACGAAAAC
TCACGTTAAGGGATTTTGGTCATGAGATTATCAAAAAGGATCTTCACCTAGATCCTTTTAAATTAAAAAT
GAAGTTTTAAATCAATCTAAAGTATATATGAGTAAACTTGGTCTGACAGTTACCAATGCTTAATCAGTGA
GGCACCTATCTCAGCGATCTGTCTATTTCGTTCATCCATAGTTGCCTGACTCCCCGTCGTGTAGATAACT
ACGATACGGGAGGGCTTACCATCTGGCCCCAGTGCTGCAATGATACCGCGAGACCCACGCTCACCGGCTC
CAGATTTATCAGCAATAAACCAGCCAGCCGGAAGGGCCGAGCGCAGAAGTGGTCCTGCAACTTTATCCGC
CTCCATCCAGTCTATTAATTGTTGCCGGGAAGCTAGAGTAAGTAGTTCGCCAGTTAATAGTTTGCGCAAC
GTTGTTGCCATTGCTACAGGCATCGTGGTGTCACGCTCGTCGTTTGGTATGGCTTCATTCAGCTCCGGTT
CCCAACGATCAAGGCGAGTTACATGATCCCCCATGTTGTGCAAAAAAGCGGTTAGCTCCTTCGGTCCTCC
GATCGTTGTCAGAAGTAAGTTGGCCGCAGTGTTATCACTCATGGTTATGGCAGCACTGCATAATTCTCTT
ACTGTCATGCCATCCGTAAGATGCTTTTCTGTGACTGGTGAGTACTCAACCAAGTCATTCTGAGAATAGT
GTATGCGGCGACCGAGTTGCTCTTGCCCGGCGTCAATACGGGATAATACCGCGCCACATAGCAGAACTTT
AAAAGTGCTCATCATTGGAAAACGTTCTTCGGGGCGAAAACTCTCAAGGATCTTACCGCTGTTGAGATCC
AGTTCGATGTAACCCACTCGTGCACCCAACTGATCTTCAGCATCTTTTACTTTCACCAGCGTTTCTGGGT
GAGCAAAAACAGGAAGGCAAAATGCCGCAAAAAAGGGAATAAGGGCGACACGGAAATGTTGAATACTCAT
ACTCTTCCTTTTTCAATATTATTGAAGCATTTATCAGGGTTATTGTCTCATGAGCGGATACATATTTGAA
TGTATTTAGAAAAATAAACAAATAGGGGTTCCGCGCACATTTCCCCGAAAAGTGCCACCTGACGTCTAAG
AAACCATTATTATCATGACATTAACCTATAAAAATAGGCGTATCACGAGGCCCTTTCGTCTCGCGCGTTT
CGGTGATGACGGTGAAAACCTCTGACACATGCAGCTCCCGGAGACGGTCACAGCTTGTCTGTAAGCGGAT
GCCGGGAGCAGACAAGCCCGTCAGGGCGCGTCAGCGGGTGTTGGCGGGTGTCGGGGCTGGCTTAACTATG
CGGCATCAGAGCAGATTGTACTGAGAGTGCACCATATGCGGTGTGAAATACCGCACAGATGCGTAAGGAG
AAAATACCGCATCAGGCGCCATTCGCCATTCAGGCTGCGCAACTGTTGGGAAGGGCGATCGGTGCGGGCC
TCTTCGCTATTACGCCAGCTGGCGAAAGGGGGATGTGCTGCAAGGCGATTAAGTTGGGTAACGCCAGGGT
TTTCCCAGTCACGACGTTGTAAAACGACGGCGCAAGGAATGGTGCATGCAAGGAGATGGCGCCCAACAGT
CCCCCGGCCACGGGGCCTGCCACCATACCCACGCCGAAACAAGCGCTCATGAGCCCGAAGTGGCGAGCCC
GATCTTCCCCATCGGTGATGTCGGCGATATAGGCGCCAGCAACCGCACCTGTGGCGCCGGTGATGCCGGC
CACGATGCGTCCGGCGTAGAGGCGATTAGTCCAATTTGTTAAAGACAGGATATCAGTGGTCCAGGCTCTA
GTTTTGACTCAACAATATCACCAGCTGAAGCCTATAGAGTACGAGCCATAGATAAAATAAAAGATTTTAT
TTAGTCTCCAGAAAAAGGGGGGAA
Features (pLannotate 1.2.2; 19 found; start..end, strand, type, name):
    579..920     +  misc_feature   MESV Ψ: packaging signal of murine embryonic stem cell virus
    987..1403    +  CDS            gag (truncated): truncated Moloney murine leukemia virus (MMLV) gag gene lacking the start codon
   1425..2141    +  CDS            NKX2-8: NKX28_HUMAN - Also known as NKX-2.8, NKX2G, NKX2H. Experimental evidence at transcript level: Swiss-Prot protein existence level 2. From Homo sapiens (Human).
   2167..2666    +  promoter       PGK promoter: mouse phosphoglycerate kinase 1 promoter
   2687..3286    +  CDS            PuroR: puromycin N-acetyltransferase; pac from Streptomyces alboniger; confers resistance to puromycin
   3386..3900    +  LTR            3' LTR: 3' long terminal repeat from murine embryonic stem cell virus
   4093..4109    -  protein_bind   lac operator: The lac repressor binds to the lac operator to inhibit transcription in E. coli. This inhibition can be relieved by adding lactose or isopropyl-β-D-thiogalactopyranoside (IPTG). lac repressor encoded by lacI
   4117..4147    -  promoter       lac promoter: promoter for the E. coli lac operon
   4162..4183    -  protein_bind   CAP binding site: CAP binding activates transcription in the presence of cAMP. E. coli catabolite activator protein
   4196..4288    -  CDS            lacI (fragment): lac repressor; lacI; The lac repressor binds to the lac operator to inhibit transcription in E. coli. This inhibition can be relieved by adding lactose or isopropyl-β-D-thiogalactopyranoside (IPTG).
   4471..5059    -  rep_origin     ori: high-copy-number ColE1/pMB1/pBR322/pUC origin of replication
   5230..6090    -  CDS            AmpR: β-lactamase; bla; confers resistance to ampicillin, carbenicillin, and related antibiotics
   6091..6195    -  promoter       AmpR promoter: bla
   6290..6325    +  CDS            rop (fragment): Rop protein, which maintains plasmids at low copy number; rop
   6427..6526    +  misc_feature   bom (fragment): basis of mobility region from pBR322
   6532..6681    -  CDS            lacZα (fragment): LacZα fragment of β-galactosidase; lacZ fragment
   6681..6882    -  CDS            TcR (fragment): tetracycline efflux protein; tet; confers resistance to tetracycline
   6883..6981    +  CDS            env (fragment): murine leukemia virus gPr80 envelope polyprotein precursor; env; proteolytically cleaved into gp70SU and p15TM subunits
   7023..515     +  LTR            5' LTR (across the origin): 5' long terminal repeat from murine embryonic stem cell virus
