[The description below was written by a language model from this plasmid's Addgene catalogue record and pLannotate feature annotations shown in this document.]
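Description:
pMSCV-puro-NKX2-8 is a gammaretroviral expression vector built on the pMSCV-puro backbone and carrying the wild-type, full-length human NKX2-8 cDNA, which encodes an NK2-family homeobox developmental transcription factor. The roughly 720 bp insert has no epitope tag or fusion partner and lacks its native 3' UTR. It was cloned non-directionally into a single Xho I site that is retained on both sides, and the feature table shows the coding sequence in the sense orientation relative to the viral transcript. In bacteria the 7,024 nt plasmid replicates from a high-copy ColE1/pUC-type origin and is selected through the β-lactamase (AmpR) gene. Short fragments of lacI, lacZα, rop, bom, TcR and env, together with the lac promoter/operator, are non-functional remnants of the backbone's construction history.

The proviral cassette is flanked by murine embryonic stem cell virus 5' and 3' LTRs. The 5' LTR serves as the promoter for the genomic transcript and so drives NKX2-8 expression. Downstream of it lie the MESV Ψ packaging signal and a truncated MMLV gag segment lacking its start codon, which together direct efficient encapsidation of the RNA into virions when gag, pol and env are provided in trans by a packaging cell line. After NKX2-8, an internal mouse PGK promoter drives puromycin N-acetyltransferase, so stably transduced mammalian cells can be selected with puromycin independently of LTR activity. The construct is intended for producing retrovirus to achieve stable, integrated overexpression of NKX2-8. The associated publication concerns oncogenic cooperation and coamplification of developmental transcription factor genes in lung cancer.
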