Addgene plasmid #75080: pMSCV-puro-NKX2-8
Purpose: retroviral vector holding human NKX2-8 cDNA
Depositing lab: David Mu. Depositing organization: Cold Spring Harbor Laboratory. Publication: Oncogenic cooperation and coamplification of developmental transcription factor genes in lung cancer. Kendall J, Liu Q, Bakleh A, Krasnitz A, Nguyen KC, Lakshmi B, Gerald WL, Powers S, Mu D. Proc Natl Acad Sci U S A. 2007 Oct 16;104(42):16663-8. Epub 2007 Oct 9. 10.1073/pnas.0708286104 PubMed 17925434.
Backbone
  Vector backbone: pMSCV-puro
  Vector type: Mammalian Expression, Retroviral
  Selectable markers: Puromycin
Growth in bacteria
  Bacterial resistance: Ampicillin, 100 μg/mL
  Growth temperature: 37°C
  Growth strain: NEB Stable
  Copy number: Unknown
Gene/Insert
  Gene/Insert name: NKX2-8
  Species: H. sapiens (human)
  Insert size (bp): 720
  Mutation: wild-type, full-length, without native 3' UTR
  Entrez Gene: NKX2-8 (a.k.a. NKX2.8, NKX2H, Nkx2-9)
  Tag / fusion protein: none
  Cloning method: Restriction Enzyme; 5′ cloning site Xho I (not destroyed); 3′ cloning site Xho I (not destroyed)
  Sequencing primers: 5′ CCCTTGAACCTCCTCGTTCGACC; 3′ GAGACGTGCTACTTCCATTTGTC
Terms and licenses: Academic/Nonprofit Terms; Industry Terms: Not Available to Industry
How to cite: pMSCV-puro-NKX2-8 was a gift from David Mu (Addgene plasmid # 75080 ; http://n2t.net/addgene:75080 ; RRID:Addgene_75080)
