>Addgene plasmid #75080 | pMSCV-puro-NKX2-8 | depositor partial sequence | sequence record 141980 | NKX2-8 cDNA sequence
ATGGCCACCTCTGGACGCCTGAGCTTCACCGTGCGCAGCCTTCTAGATTTACCCGAGCAGGACGCGCAAC
ACCTGCCGAGGCGGGAGCCAGAACCACGCGCCCCCCAGCCCGACCCCTGCGCCGCCTGGCTGGATTCGGA
GCGCGGCCACTACCCTTCCTCGGACGAGAGCAGCCTGGAGACCAGCCCGCCAGACTCGTCGCAGCGGCCG
TCCGCTAGGCCCGCGTCTCCGGGCTCGGACGCCGAGAAAAGGAAGAAGCGGCGGGTGCTATTCTCCAAGG
CGCAGACGCTGGAGTTGGAGCGGCGCTTCCGGCAGCAGCGGTACCTGTCTGCGCCCGAGCGCGAGCAGCT
GGCGAGCCTGCTTCGCCTCACGCCCACGCAGGTCAAGATCTGGTTCCAGAATCATCGCTACAAGCTGAAG
CGCGCTCGCGCTCCAGGGGCGGCGGAGTCGCCTGACCTGGCAGCATCCGCCGAGCTGCACGCCGCGCCCG
GCCTGCTGCGTCGCGTGGTGGTGCCGGTGCTTGTTCGCGACGGGCAGCCGTGCGGCGGCGGCGGCGGTGG
CGAGGTGGGAACCGCCGCGGCCCAGGAGAAGTGCGGCGCCCCTCCAGCCGCCGCCTGCCCTCTGCCGGGC
TACCCTGCCTTCGGTCCCGGCTCGGCGCTTGGCCTCTTCCCCGCCTACCAGCACTTAGCATCCCCCGCCC
TGGTCTCCTGGAACTGGTGA
