>Addgene plasmid #75080 | pMSCV-puro-NKX2-8 | addgene partial sequence | sequence record 146096 | pLXSN5 5'-CCCTTGAACCTCCTCGTTCGACC-3'
CCCTCACTCCTTCTCTAGGCGCCGGAATTAGATCTCTCGAGACCATGGCCACCTCTGGACGCCTGAGCTT
CACCGTGCGCAGCCTTCTAGATTTACCCGAGCAGGACGCGCAACACCTGCCGAGGCGGGAGCCAGAACCA
CGCGCCCCCCAGCCCGACCCCTGCGCCGCCTGGCTGGATTCGGAGCGCGGCCACTACCCTTCCTCGGACG
AGAGCAGCCTGGAGACCAGCCCGCCAGACTCGTCGCAGCGGCCGTCCGCTAGGCCCGCGTCTCCGGGCTC
GGACGCCGAGAAAAGGAAGAAGCGGCGGGTGCTATTCTCCAAGGCGCAGACGCTGGAGTTGGAGCGGCGC
TTCCGGCAGCAGCGGTACCTGTCTGCGCCCGAGCGCGAGCAGCTGGCGAGCCTGCTTCGCCTCACGCCCA
CGCAGGTCAAGATCTGGTTCCAGAATCATCGCTACAAGCTGAAGCGCGCTCGCGCTCCAGGGGCGGCGGA
GTCGCCTGACCTGGCAGCATCCGCCGAGCTGCACGCCGCGCCCGGCCTGCTGCGTCGCGTGGTGGTGCCG
GTGCTTGTTCGCGACGGGCAGCCGTGCGGCGGCGGCGGCGGTGGCGAGGTGGGAACCGCCGCGGCCCAGG
AGAAGTGCGGCGCCCCTCCAGCCGCCGCCTGCCCTCTGCCGGGCTACCCTGCCTTCGGTCCCGGCTCGGC
GCTTGGCCTCTTCCCCGCCTACCAGCACTTAGCATCCCCCGCCCTGGTCTCCTGGAACTGGTGACTCGAG
GTTAACGAATTCTACCGGGTAGGGGAGGCGCTTTTCCCAAGGCAGTCTGGAGCATGCGCTTTAGCAGCCC
CGCTGGGCACTTGGCGCTACACAAGTGGCCTCTGGCCTCGCACACATTCCACATCCACCGG
