>Addgene plasmid #75080 | pMSCV-puro-NKX2-8 | addgene partial sequence | sequence record 146097 | mPGK-F 5'-cattctgcacgcttcaaaag-3'
CTCATCTCCGGGCCTTTCGACCTGCAGCCCAAGCTTACCATGACCGAGTACAAGCCCACGGTGCGCCTCG
CCACCCGCGACGACGTCCCCAGGGCCGTACGCACCCTCGCCGCCGCGTTCGCCGACTACCCCGCCACGCG
CCACACCGTCGATCCGGACCGCCACATCGAGCGGGTCACCGAGCTGCAAGAACTCTTCCTCACGCGCGTC
GGGCTCGACATCGGCAAGGTGTGGGTCGCGGACGACGGCGCCGCGGTGGCGGTCTGGACCACGCCGGAGA
GCGTCGAAGCGGGGGCGGTGTTCGCCGAGATCGGCCCGCGCATGGCCGAGTTGAGCGGTTCCCGGCTGGC
CGCGCAGCAACAGATGGAAGGCCTCCTGGCGCCGCACCGGCCCAAGGAGCCCGCGTGGTTCCTGGCCACC
GTCGGCGTCTCGCCCGACCACCAGGGCAAGGGTCTGGGCAGCGCCGTCGTGCTCCCCGGAGTGGAGGCGG
CCGAGCGCGCCGGGGTGCCCGCCTTCCTGGAGACCTCCGCGCCCCGCAACCTCCCCTTCTACGAGCGGCT
CGGCTTCACCGTCACCGCCGACGTCGAGGTGCCCGAAGGACCGCGCACCTGGTGCATGACCCGCAAGCCC
GGTGCCTGACGCCCGCCCCACGACCCGCAGCGCCCGACCGAAAGGAGCGCACGACCCCATGCATCGATAA
AATAAAAGATTTTATTTAGTCTCCAGAAAAAGGGGGGAATGAAAGACCCCACCTGTAGGTTTGGCAAGCT
AGCTTAAGTAACGCCATTTTGCAAGGCATGGAAAATACATAACTGAGAATAGAGAA
