>Addgene plasmid #75080 | pMSCV-puro-NKX2-8 | addgene partial sequence | sequence record 146312 | MSCV-rev 5'-CAGCGGGGCTGCTAAAGCGCATGC-3'
CCCGGTAGAATTCGTTAACCTCGAGTCACCAGTTCCAGGAGACCAGGGCGGGGGATGCTAAGTGCTGGTA
GGCGGGGAAGAGGCCAAGCGCCGAGCCGGGACCGAAGGCAGGGTAGCCCGGCAGAGGGCAGGCGGCGGCT
GGAGGGGCGCCGCACTTCTCCTGGGCCGCGGCGGTTCCCACCTCGCCACCGCCGCCGCCGCCGCACGGCT
GCCCGTCGCGAACAAGCACCGGCACCACCACGCGACGCAGCAGGCCGGGCGCGGCGTGCAGCTCGGCGGA
TGCTGCC
